Addgene plasmid #229796: Bxb1-GT_TRE-mScarlet
Purpose: Bxb1-GT donor plasmid for doxycycline-inducible mScarlet expression
Depositing lab: Richard Davis. Depositing organization: Leiden University Medical Center. Publication: STRAIGHT-IN Dual: a platform for dual, single-copy integrations of DNA payloads and gene circuits into human induced pluripotent stem cells. Blanch-Asensio A, Ploessl DS, Wang NB, Mummery CL, Galloway KE, Davis RP. bioRxiv [Preprint]. 2024 Oct 17:2024.10.17.616637. doi: 10.1101/2024.10.17.616637. PubMed 39464154.
Backbone
  Vector backbone: pBR322/pUC
  Backbone size w/o insert (bp): 4700
  Vector type: Mammalian Expression, Synthetic Biology
Growth in bacteria
  Bacterial resistance: Ampicillin, 100 μg/mL
  Growth temperature: 37°C
  Growth strain: NEB Stable
  Copy number: High Copy
Gene/Insert
  Gene/Insert name: mScarlet
  Species: Synthetic
  Insert size (bp): 1900
  Promoter: TRE
  Cloning method: Gibson Cloning
Terms and licenses: Academic/Nonprofit Terms; Industry Terms: Not Available to Industry
Depositor comments: Please visit https://doi.org/10.1101/2024.10.17.616637 for bioRxiv preprint.
How to cite: Bxb1-GT_TRE-mScarlet was a gift from Richard Davis (Addgene plasmid # 229796 ; http://n2t.net/addgene:229796 ; RRID:Addgene_229796)
