[The description below was written by a language model from this plasmid's Addgene catalogue record and pLannotate feature annotations shown in this document.]
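Description:
Bxb1-GT_TRE-mScarlet is a donor plasmid for site-specific integration of a doxycycline-inducible red fluorescent reporter into mammalian cells, built on a pBR322/pUC-type backbone and catalogued as a mammalian expression and synthetic biology vector. It belongs to the STRAIGHT-IN Dual platform, which places single-copy DNA payloads and gene circuits into human induced pluripotent stem cells. In E. coli it is maintained at high copy through the ColE1/pUC origin and selected with ampicillin via the bla gene and its promoter. An f1 origin and remnants of lac, bom and rop sequences are backbone carry-over.

The payload is a TRE3G Tet-responsive promoter driving mScarlet, followed by a WPRE to enhance transcript stability and expression, and a sequence annotated as a bGH polyadenylation signal fragment. TRE3G is active only when bound by a Tet-On transactivator in the presence of doxycycline. No transactivator is annotated on this plasmid, so it presumably has to be supplied separately. Upstream of the cassette lie an SV40 early promoter and a full EF-1α promoter with no annotated coding sequence directly after them; in a landing-pad system such a promoter could serve to activate a promoterless selection marker on correct integration, but the record does not state this. A loxP site and a lox2272 site flank the TRE-mScarlet cassette. These heterospecific sites do not recombine with each other, and may allow Cre-mediated removal of auxiliary sequences after integration, though this too is not spelled out. Short NeoR/KanR and PuroR fragments sit next to the lox sites. The Bxb1 attachment site with the GT central dinucleotide implied by the name is not picked up in the automated feature table.
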