Features (pLannotate 1.2.2; 23 found; start..end, strand, type, name):
      2..94      +  CDS            lacI (fragment): lac repressor; lacI; The lac repressor binds to the lac operator to inhibit transcription in E. coli. This inhibition can be relieved by adding lactose or isopropyl-β-D-thiogalactopyranoside (IPTG).
    107..128     +  protein_bind   CAP binding site: CAP binding activates transcription in the presence of cAMP. E. coli catabolite activator protein
    143..173     +  promoter       lac promoter: promoter for the E. coli lac operon
    181..197     +  protein_bind   lac operator: The lac repressor binds to the lac operator to inhibit transcription in E. coli. This inhibition can be relieved by adding lactose or isopropyl-β-D-thiogalactopyranoside (IPTG). lac repressor encoded by lacI
    253..463     +  promoter       SV40 promoter: SV40 early promoter
    485..551     +  CDS            small t antigen (fragment): SV40 (simian virus 40) small t antigen
    558..1736    +  promoter       EF-1α promoter: strong constitutive promoter for human elongation factor EF-1α
   1802..1835    +  protein_bind   loxP: Cre-mediated recombination occurs in the 8-bp core sequence (GCATACAT). Cre recombinase
   1836..1860    -  CDS            NeoR/KanR (fragment): aminoglycoside phosphotransferase confers resistance to neomycin, kanamycin, and G418 (Geneticin®)
   1875..2251    +  promoter       TRE3G promoter: 3rd-generation Tet-responsive promoter that can be activated by binding of Tet-On® 3G
   2269..2964    +  CDS            mScarlet: mScarlet is a basic (constitutively fluorescent) red fluorescent protein published in 2016, derived from synthetic construct. It has moderate acid sensitivity.
   2968..3556    +  misc_feature   WPRE: woodchuck hepatitis virus posttranscriptional regulatory element
   3582..3607    +  polyA_signal   bGH poly(A) signal (fragment): bovine growth hormone polyadenylation signal
   3619..3640    +  CDS            PuroR (fragment): puromycin N-acetyltransferase; pac from Streptomyces; confers resistance to puromycin
   3641..3673    +  protein_bind   lox2272: Cre-mediated recombination occurs in the 8-bp core sequence (GGATACTT). lox2272 sites are compatible with each other, but incompatible with loxP or loxN sites (Lee and Saito, 1988). Cre recombinase
   3679..3834    +  CDS            lacZα (fragment): LacZα fragment of β-galactosidase; lacZ fragment
   3840..3891    -  misc_feature   bom (fragment): basis of mobility region from pBR322
   3910..4365    +  rep_origin     f1 ori (sequence partly withheld): f1 bacteriophage origin of replication; arrow indicates direction of (+) strand synthesis
   4366..4415    -  misc_feature   bom (fragment): basis of mobility region from pBR322
   4517..4552    -  CDS            rop (fragment): Rop protein, which maintains plasmids at low copy number; rop
   4647..4751    +  promoter       AmpR promoter: bla
   4752..5612    +  CDS            AmpR: β-lactamase; bla; confers resistance to ampicillin, carbenicillin, and related antibiotics
   5783..6371    +  rep_origin     ori: high-copy-number ColE1/pMB1/pBR322/pUC origin of replication
>Addgene plasmid #229796 | Bxb1-GT_TRE-mScarlet | addgene full sequence | sequence record 461682 | Addgene NGS Result
AGCGCCCAATACGCAAACCGCCTCTCCCCGCGCGTTGGCCGATTCATTAATGCAGCTGGCACGACAGGTT
TCCCGACTGGAAAGCGGGCAGTGAGCGCAACGCAATTAATGTGAGTTAGCTCACTCATTAGGCACCCCAG
GCTTTACACTTTATGCTTCCGGCTCGTATGTTGTGTGGAATTGTGAGCGGATAACAATTTCACACAGGAA
ACAGCTATGACCATGATTACGCCAAGCTTAATTCCCTCCCCAGCAGGCAGAAGTATGCAAAGCATGCATC
TCAATTAGTCAGCAACCATAGTCCCGCCCCTAACTCCGCCCATCCCGCCCCTAACTCCGCCCAGTTCCGC
CCATTCTCCGCCCCATGGCTGACTAATTTTTTTTATTTATGCAGAGGCCGAGGCCGCCTCGGCCTCTGAG
CTATTCCAGAAGTAGTGAGGAGGCTTTTTTGGAGGCCTAGGCTTTTGCAAAAAGCTTTGCAAAGATGGAT
AAAGTTTTAAACAGAGAGGAATCTTTGCAGCTAATGGACCTTCTAGGTCTTGAAAGGAGTGGGAATTGGC
TCCGGTGCCCGTCAGTGGGCAGAGCGCACATCGCCCACAGTCCCCGAGAAGTTGGGGGGAGGGGTCGGCA
ATTGAACCGGTGCCTAGAGAAGGTGGCGCGGGGTAAACTGGGAAAGTGATGTCGTGTACTGGCTCCGCCT
TTTTCCCGAGGGTGGGGGAGAACCGTATATAAGTGCAGTAGTCGCCGTGAACGTTCTTTTTCGCAACGGG
TTTGCCGCCAGAACACAGGTAAGTGCCGTGTGTGGTTCCCGCGGGCCTGGCCTCTTTACGGGTTATGGCC
CTTGCGTGCCTTGAATTACTTCCACCTGGCTGCAGTACGTGATTCTTGATCCCGAGCTTCGGGTTGGAAG
TGGGTGGGAGAGTTCGAGGCCTTGCGCTTAAGGAGCCCCTTCGCCTCGTGCTTGAGTTGAGGCCTGGCCT
GGGCGCTGGGGCCGCCGCGTGCGAATCTGGTGGCACCTTCGCGCCTGTCTCGCTGCTTTCGATAAGTCTC
TAGCCATTTAAAATTTTTGATGACCTGCTGCGACGCTTTTTTTCTGGCAAGATAGTCTTGTAAATGCGGG
CCAAGATCTGCACACTGGTATTTCGGTTTTTGGGGCCGCGGGCGGCGACGGGGCCCGTGCGTCCCAGCGC
ACATGTTCGGCGAGGCGGGGCCTGCGAGCGCGGCCACCGAGAATCGGACGGGGGTAGTCTCAAGCTGGCC
GGCCTGCTCTGGTGCCTGGCCTCGCGCCGCCGTGTATCGCCCCGCCCTGGGCGGCAAGGCTGGCCCGGTC
GGCACCAGTTGCGTGAGCGGAAAGATGGCCGCTTCCCGGCCCTGCTGCAGGGAGCTCAAAATGGAGGACG
CGGCGCTCGGGAGAGCGGGCGGGTGAGTCACCCACACAAAGGAAAAGGGCCTTTCCGTCCTCAGCCGTCG
CTTCATGTGACTCCACGGAGTACCGGGCGCCGTCCAGGCACCTCGATTAGTTCTCGAGCTTTTGGAGTAC
GTCGTCTTTAGGTTGGGGGGAGGGGTTTTATGCGATGGAGTTTCCCCACACTGAGTGGGTGGAGACTGAA
GTTAGGCCAGCTTGGCACTTGATGTAATTCTCCTTGGAATTTGCCCTTTTTGAGTTTGGATCTTGGTTCA
TTCTCAAGCCTCAGACAGTGGTTCAAAGTTTTTTTCTTCCATTTCAGGTGTCGTGAGGAATTCGCCACCA
TGGCCGGCTTGTCGACGACGGCGGTCTCCGTCGTCAGGATCATCCGGATCCATAACTTCGTATAGCATAC
ATTATACGAAGTTATCATGATATTCGGCAAGCAGGCATCGACTAGTTAATTAAGGTTTACTCCCTATCAG
TGATAGAGAACGTATGAAGAGTTTACTCCCTATCAGTGATAGAGAACGTATGCAGACTTTACTCCCTATC
AGTGATAGAGAACGTATAAGGAGTTTACTCCCTATCAGTGATAGAGAACGTATGACCAGTTTACTCCCTA
TCAGTGATAGAGAACGTATCTACAGTTTACTCCCTATCAGTGATAGAGAACGTATATCCAGTTTACTCCC
TATCAGTGATAGAGAACGTATAAGCTTTAGGCGTGTACGGTGGGCGCCTATAAAAGCAGAGCTCGTTTAG
TGAACCGTCAGATCGCCTGGAGCAATTCCACAACACTTTTGTCTTATACCAACTTTCCGTACCACTTCCT
ACCCTCGTAAACTTAAGAATTCGCCACCATGGTGAGCAAGGGCGAGGCAGTGATCAAGGAGTTCATGCGG
TTCAAGGTGCACATGGAGGGCTCCATGAACGGCCACGAGTTCGAGATCGAGGGCGAGGGCGAGGGCCGCC
CCTACGAGGGCACCCAGACCGCCAAGCTGAAGGTGACCAAGGGTGGCCCCCTGCCCTTCTCCTGGGACAT
CCTGTCCCCTCAGTTCATGTACGGCTCCAGGGCCTTCACCAAGCACCCCGCCGACATCCCCGACTACTAT
AAGCAGTCCTTCCCCGAGGGCTTCAAGTGGGAGCGCGTGATGAACTTCGAGGACGGCGGCGCCGTGACCG
TGACCCAGGACACCTCCCTGGAGGACGGCACCCTGATCTACAAGGTGAAGCTCCGCGGCACCAACTTCCC
TCCTGACGGCCCCGTAATGCAGAAGAAGACAATGGGCTGGGAAGCGTCCACCGAGCGGTTGTACCCCGAG
GACGGCGTGCTGAAGGGCGACATTAAGATGGCCCTGCGCCTGAAGGACGGCGGCCGCTACCTGGCGGACT
TCAAGACCACCTACAAGGCCAAGAAGCCCGTGCAGATGCCCGGCGCCTACAACGTCGACCGCAAGTTGGA
CATCACCTCCCACAACGAGGACTACACCGTGGTGGAACAGTACGAACGCTCCGAGGGCCGCCACTCCACC
GGCGGCATGGACGAGCTGTACAAGTAAAATCAACCTCTGGATTACAAAATTTGTGAAAGATTGACTGGTA
TTCTTAACTATGTTGCTCCTTTTACGCTATGTGGATACGCTGCTTTAATGCCTTTGTATCATGCTATTGC
TTCCCGTATGGCTTTCATTTTCTCCTCCTTGTATAAATCCTGGTTGCTGTCTCTTTATGAGGAGTTGTGG
CCCGTTGTCAGGCAACGTGGCGTGGTGTGCACTGTGTTTGCTGACGCAACCCCCACTGGTTGGGGCATTG
CCACCACCTGTCAGCTCCTTTCCGGGACTTTCGCTTTCCCCCTCCCTATTGCCACGGCGGAACTCATCGC
CGCCTGCCTTGCCCGCTGCTGGACAGGGGCTCGGCTGTTGGGCACTGACAATTCCGTGGTGTTGTCGGGG
AAGCTGACGTCCTTTCCATGGCTGCTCGCCTGTGTTGCCACCTGGATTCTGCGCGGGACGTCCTTCTGCT
ACGTCCCTTCGGCCCTCAATCCAGCGGACCTTCCTTCCCGCGGCCTGCTGCCGGCTCTGCGGCCTCTTCC
GCGTCTTCGCCTTCGCCCTCAGACGAGTCGGATCTCCCTTTGGGCCGCCTCCCCGCCCTTTGGGCCGCCT
CCCCGCGCTAGTGCTGGGGATGCGGTGGGCTCTATGGGTCTCGACATTGCTGCAAGAACTCTTCCTCACG
ATAACTTCGTATAGGAGACTTTATACGAAGTTAAGCGCTCACTGGCCGTCGTTTTACAACGTCGTGACTG
GGAAAACCCTGGCGTTACCCAACTTAATCGCCTTGCAGCACATCCCCCTTTCGCCAGCTGGCGTAATAGC
GAAGAGGCCCGCACCGATCGCCCTTCCCAACAGTTGCGCAGCCTGAATGGCGAATGGCGCCTGATGCGGT
ATTTTCTCCTTACGCATCTGTGCGGTATTTCACACCGCATA
[95 nt withheld, positions 3892-3986]
T
[46 nt withheld, positions 3988-4033]
C
[141 nt withheld, positions 4035-4175]
CCTTTGACGTTGGAGTCCACGTTCTTT
[37 nt withheld, positions 4203-4239]
ACTCTATCTCGGGCTATTCTTTTGATTTATAAGGGATTTTGCCGATTTCGGTCTATTGGTTAAAAAATGA
GCTGATTTAACAAAAATTTAACGCGAATTTTAACAAAATATTAACGTTTACAATTTTATGGTGCACTCTC
AGTACAATCTGCTCTGATGCCGCATAGTTAAGCCAGCCCCGACACCCGCCAACACCCGCTGACGCGCCCT
GACGGGCTTGTCTGCTCCCGGCATCCGCTTACAGACAAGCTGTGACCGTCTCCGGGAGCTGCATGTGTCA
GAGGTTTTCACCGTCATCACCGAAACGCGCGAGACGAAAGGGCCTCGTGATACGCCTATTTTTATAGGTT
AATGTCATGATAATAATGGTTTCTTAGACGTCAGGTGGCACTTTTCGGGGAAATGTGCGCGGAACCCCTA
TTTGTTTATTTTTCTAAATACATTCAAATATGTATCCGCTCATGAGACAATAACCCTGATAAATGCTTCA
ATAATATTGAAAAAGGAAGAGTATGAGTATTCAACATTTCCGTGTCGCCCTTATTCCCTTTTTTGCGGCA
TTTTGCCTTCCTGTTTTTGCTCACCCAGAAACGCTGGTGAAAGTAAAAGATGCTGAAGATCAGTTGGGTG
CACGAGTGGGTTACATCGAACTGGATCTCAACAGCGGTAAGATCCTTGAGAGTTTTCGCCCCGAAGAACG
TTTTCCAATGATGAGCACTTTTAAAGTTCTGCTATGTGGCGCGGTATTATCCCGTATTGACGCCGGGCAA
GAGCAACTCGGTCGCCGCATACACTATTCTCAGAATGACTTGGTTGAGTACTCACCAGTCACAGAAAAGC
ATCTTACGGATGGCATGACAGTAAGAGAATTATGCAGTGCTGCCATAACCATGAGTGATAACACTGCGGC
CAACTTACTTCTGACAACGATCGGAGGACCGAAGGAGCTAACCGCTTTTTTGCACAACATGGGGGATCAT
GTAACTCGCCTTGATCGTTGGGAACCGGAGCTGAATGAAGCCATACCAAACGACGAGCGTGACACCACGA
TGCCTGTAGCAATGGCAACAACGTTGCGCAAACTATTAACTGGCGAACTACTTACTCTAGCTTCCCGGCA
ACAATTAATAGACTGGATGGAGGCGGATAAAGTTGCAGGACCACTTCTGCGCTCGGCCCTTCCGGCTGGC
TGGTTTATTGCTGATAAATCTGGAGCCGGTGAGCGTGGGTCTCGCGGTATCATTGCAGCACTGGGGCCAG
ATGGTAAGCCCTCCCGTATCGTAGTTATCTACACGACGGGGAGTCAGGCAACTATGGATGAACGAAATAG
ACAGATCGCTGAGATAGGTGCCTCACTGATTAAGCATTGGTAACTGTCAGACCAAGTTTACTCATATATA
CTTTAGATTGATTTAAAACTTCATTTTTAATTTAAAAGGATCTAGGTGAAGATCCTTTTTGATAATCTCA
TGACCAAAATCCCTTAACGTGAGTTTTCGTTCCACTGAGCGTCAGACCCCGTAGAAAAGATCAAAGGATC
TTCTTGAGATCCTTTTTTTCTGCGCGTAATCTGCTGCTTGCAAACAAAAAAACCACCGCTACCAGCGGTG
GTTTGTTTGCCGGATCAAGAGCTACCAACTCTTTTTCCGAAGGTAACTGGCTTCAGCAGAGCGCAGATAC
CAAATACTGTTCTTCTAGTGTAGCCGTAGTTAGGCCACCACTTCAAGAACTCTGTAGCACCGCCTACATA
CCTCGCTCTGCTAATCCTGTTACCAGTGGCTGCTGCCAGTGGCGATAAGTCGTGTCTTACCGGGTTGGAC
TCAAGACGATAGTTACCGGATAAGGCGCAGCGGTCGGGCTGAACGGGGGGTTCGTGCACACAGCCCAGCT
TGGAGCGAACGACCTACACCGAACTGAGATACCTACAGCGTGAGCTATGAGAAAGCGCCACGCTTCCCGA
AGGGAGAAAGGCGGACAGGTATCCGGTAAGCGGCAGGGTCGGAACAGGAGAGCGCACGAGGGAGCTTCCA
GGGGGAAACGCCTGGTATCTTTATAGTCCTGTCGGGTTTCGCCACCTCTGACTTGAGCGTCGATTTTTGT
GATGCTCGTCAGGGGGGCGGAGCCTATGGAAAAACGCCAGCAACGCGGCCTTTTTACGGTTCCTGGCCTT
TTGCTGGCCTTTTGCTCACATGTTCTTTCCTGCGTTATCCCCTGATTCTGTGGATAACCGTATTACCGCC
TTTGAGTGAGCTGATACCGCTCGCCGCAGCCGAACGACCGAGCGCAGCGAGTCAGTGAGCGAGGAAGCGG
AAG
